>Addgene plasmid #65328 | pYG026 | depositor full sequence | sequence record 110561 | Full Sequence
CTTTAAAGTATAGATAGAATTGATTGCTGCTTATGAGGATATGGATTTAGAGCTAATAGTTGTAATAGAA
ATAAAAGCCATTTAGAATAGGAATTGAATACAATTTTATGAGCTTTAAATATTTAATGATGAATAGTGCG
TTTAGAACGCTTCATCATGCTTCAACAAGCTTCTGCAAACCTCATTTGAGTAGCAATAGCTGTTTACTTT
TTTCCGCGACTTTATTCGAAGTTATGGTGAACTTTTCGTGGTTTCACACCTAATAACGCCCAGCGGTAGT
ACAATTCAAAGTAGTAGGTACCAATGGTAGTACTAGTGGGTGATAGTAGCAAATTTCTCTATGAAAATGA
ATTGTTGCTCTGCAATGATGTTAATGTGGACATGACATGAATTTTCGCGATATGTTGATGTAAATAATAA
CATGATTTTCGTGGATCATTTCGTAAACCATAGGTTTATTTCGTGAATTACTAAGAGAAAGGCATAGAAA
CAGGACTTGCGGGATACGGGGGATCCACTAGTTCTAGAGCGGCCGCCACCGCGGTGGAGCTCCAGCTTTT
GTTCCCTTTAGTGAGGGTTAATTGCGCGCTTGGCGTAATCATGGTCATAGCTGTTTCCTGTGTGAAATTG
TTATCCGCTCACAATTCCACACAACATAGGAGCCGGAAGCATAAAGTGTAAAGCCTGGGGTGCCTAATGA
GTGAGGTAACTCACATTAATTGCGTTGCGCTCACTGCCCGCTTTCCAGTCGGGAAACCTGTCGTGCCAGC
TGCATTAATGAATCGGCCAACGCGCGGGGAGAGGCGGTTTGCGTATTGGGCGCTCTTCCGCTTCCTCGCT
CACTGACTCGCTGCGCTCGGTCGTTCGGCTGCGGCGAGCGGTATCAGCTCACTCAAAGGCGGTAATACGG
TTATCCACAGAATCAGGGGATAACGCAGGAAAGAACATGTGAGCAAAAGGCCAGCAAAAGGCCAGGAACC
GTAAAAAGGCCGCGTTGCTGGCGTTTTTCCATAGGCTCCGCCCCCCTGACGAGCATCACAAAAATCGACG
CTCAAGTCAGAGGTGGCGAAACCCGACAGGACTATAAAGATACCAGGCGTTTCCCCCTGGAAGCTCCCTC
GTGCGCTCTCCTGTTCCGACCCTGCCGCTTACCGGATACCTGTCCGCCTTTCTCCCTTCGGGAAGCGTGG
CGCTTTCTCATAGCTCACGCTGTAGGTATCTCAGTTCGGTGTAGGTCGTTCGCTCCAAGCTGGGCTGTGT
GCACGAACCCCCCGTTCAGCCCGACCGCTGCGCCTTATCCGGTAACTATCGTCTTGAGTCCAACCCGGTA
AGACACGACTTATCGCCACTGGCAGCAGCCACTGGTAACAGGATTAGCAGAGCGAGGTATGTAGGCGGTG
CTACAGAGTTCTTGAAGTGGTGGCCTAACTACGGCTACACTAGAAGGACAGTATTTGGTATCTGCGCTCT
GCTGAAGCCAGTTACCTTCGGAAAAAGAGTTGGTAGCTCTTGATCCGGCAAACAAACCACCGCTGGTAGC
GGTGGTTTTTTTGTTTGCAAGCAGCAGATTACGCGCAGAAAAAAAGGATCTCAAGAAGATCCTTTGATCT
TTTCTACGGGGTCTGACGCTCAGTGGAACGAAAACTCACGTTAAGGGATTTTGGTCATGAGATTATCAAA
AAGGATCTTCACCTAGATCCTTTTAAATTAAAAATGAAGTTTTAAATCAATCTAAAGTATATATGAGTAA
ACTTGGTCTGACAGTTACCAATGCTTAATCAGTGAGGCACCTATCTCAGCGATCTGTCTATTTCGTTCAT
CCATAGTTGCCTGACTCCCCGTCGTGTAGATAACTACGATACGGGAGGGCTTACCATCTGGCCCCAGTGC
TGCAATGATACCGCGAGATCCACGCTCACCGGCTCCAGATTTATCAGCAATAAACCAGCCAGCCGGAAGG
GCCGAGCGCAGAAGTGGTCCTGCAACTTTATCCGCCTCCATCCAGTCTATTAATTGTTGCCGGGAAGCTA
GAGTAAGTAGTTCGCCAGTTAATAGTTTGCGCAACGTTGTTGCCATTGCTACAGGCATCGTGGTGTCACG
CTCGTCGTTTGGTATGGCTTCATTCAGCTCCGGTTCCCAACGATCAAGGCGAGTTACATGATCCCCCATG
TTGTGCAAAAAAGCGGTTAGCTCCTTCGGTCCTCCGATCGTTGTCAGAAGTAAGTTGGCCGCAGTGTTAT
CACTCATGGTTATGGCAGCACTGCATAATTCTCTTACTGTCATGCCATCCGTAAGATGCTTTTCTGTGAC
TGGTGAGTACTCAACCAAGTCATTCTGAGAATAGTGTATGCGGCGACCGAGTTGCTCTTGCCCGGCGTCA
ATACGGGATAATACCGCGCCACATAGCAGAACTTTAAAAGTGCTCATCATTGGAAAACGTTCTTCGGGGC
GAAAACTCTCAAGGATCTTACCGCTGTTGAGATCCAGTTCGATGTAACCCACTCGTGCACCCAACTGATC
TTCAGCATCTTTTACTTTCACCAGCGTTTCTGGGTGAGCAAAAACAGGAAGGCAAAATGCCGCAAAAAAG
GGAATAAGGGCGACACGGAAATGTTGAATACTCATACTCTTCCTTTTTCAATATTATTGAAGCATTTATC
AGGGTTATTGTCTCATGAGCGGATACATATTTGAATGTATTTAGAAAAATAAACAAATAGGGGTTCCGCG
CACATTTCCCCGAAAAGTGCCACCTGGGTCCTTTTCATCACGTGCTATAAAAATAATTATAATTTAAATT
TTTTAATATAAATATATAAATTAAAAATAGAAAGTAAAAAAAGAAATTAAAGAAAAAATAGTTTTTGTTT
TCCGAAGATGTAAAAGACTCTAGGGGGATCGCCAACAAATACTACCTTTTATCTTGCTCTTCCTGCTCTC
AGGTATTAATGCCGAATTGTTTCATCTTGTCTGTGTAGAAGACCACACACGAAAATCCTGTGATTTTACA
TTTTACTTATCGTTAATCGAATGTATATCTATTTAATCTGCTTTTCTTGTCTAATAAATATATATGTAAA
GTACGCTTTTTGTTGAAATTTTTTAAACCTTTGTTTATTTTTTTTTCTTCATTCCGTAACTCTTCTACCT
TCTTTATTTACTTTCTAAAATCCAAATACAAAACATAAAAATAAATAAACACAGAGTAAATTCCCAAATT
ATTCCATCATTAAAAGATACGAGGCGCGTGTAAGTTACAGGCAAGCGATCCGTCCTAAGAAACCATTATT
ATCATGACATTAACCTATAAAAATAGGCGTATCACGAGGCCCTTTCGTCTCGCGCGTTTCGGTGATGACG
GTGAAAACCTCTGACACATGCAGCTCCCGGAGACGGTCACAGCTTGTCTGTAAGCGGATGCCGGGAGCAG
ACAAGCCCGTCAGGGCGCGTCAGCGGGTGTTGGCGGGTGTCGGGGCTGGCTTAACTATGCGGCATCAGAG
CAGATTGTACTGAGAGTGCACCATATCGACTACGTCGTAAGGCCGTTTCTGACAGAGTAAAATTCTTGAG
GGAACTTTCACCATTATGGGAAATGGTTCAAGAAGGTATTGACTTAAACTCCATCAAATGGTCAGGTCAT
TGAGTGTTTTTTATTTGTTGTATTTTTTTTTTTTTAGAGAAAATCCTCCAATATCAAATTAGGAATCGTA
GTTTCATGATTTTCTGTTACACCTAACTTTTTGTGTGGTGCCCTCCTCCTTGTCAATATTAATGTTAAAG
TGCAATTCTTTTTCCTTATCACGTTGAGCCATTAGTATCAATTTGCTTACCTGTATTCCTTTACTATCCT
CCTTTTTCTCCTTCTTGATAAATGTATGTAGATTGCGTATATAGTTTCGTCTACCCTATGAACATATTCC
ATTTTGTAATTTCGTGTCGTTTCTATTATGAATTTCATTTATAAAGTTTATGTACAAATATCATAAAAAA
AGAGAATCTTTTTAAGCAAGGATTTTCTTAACTTCTTCGGCGACAGCATCACCGACTTCGGTGGTACTGT
TGGAACCACCTAAATCACCAGTTCTGATACCTGCATCCAAAACCTTTTTAACTGCATCTTCAATGGCCTT
ACCTTCTTCAGGCAAGTTCAATGACAATTTCAACATCATTGCAGCAGACAAGATAGTGGCGATAGGGTCA
ACCTTATTCTTTGGCAAATCTGGAGCAGAACCGTGGCATGGTTCGTACAAACCAAATGCGGTGTTCTTGT
CTGGCAAAGAGGCCAAGGACGCAGATGGCAACAAACCCAAGGAACCTGGGATAACGGAGGCTTCATCGGA
GATGATATCACCAAACATGTTGCTGGTGATTATAATACCATTTAGGTGGGTTGGGTTCTTAACTAGGATC
ATGGCGGCAGAATCAATCAATTGATGTTGAACCTTCAATGTAGGGAATTCGTTCTTGATGGTTTCCTCCA
CAGTTTTTCTCCATAATCTTGAAGAGGCCAAAACATTAGCTTTATCCAAGGACCAAATAGGCAATGGTGG
CTCATGTTGTAGGGCCATGAAAGCGGCCATTCTTGTGATTCTTTGCACTTCTGGAACGGTGTATTGTTCA
CTATCCCAAGCGACACCATCACCATCGTCTTCCTTTCTCTTACCAAAGTAAATACCTCCCACTAATTCTC
TGACAACAACGAAGTCAGTACCTTTAGCAAATTGTGGCTTGATTGGAGATAAGTCTAAAAGAGAGTCGGA
TGCAAAGTTACATGGTCTTAAGTTGGCGTACAATTGAAGTTCTTTACGGATTTTTAGTAAACCTTGTTCA
GGTCTAACACTACCGGTACCCCATTTAGGACCACCCACAGCACCTAACAAAACGGCATCAACCTTCTTGG
AGGCTTCCAGCGCCTCATCTGGAAGTGGGACACCTGTAGCATCGATAGCAGCACCACCAATTAAATGATT
TTCGAAATCGAACTTGACATTGGAACGAACATCAGAAATAGCTTTAAGAACCTTAATGGCTTCGGCTGTG
ATTTCTTGACCAACGTGGTCACCTGGCAAAACGACGATCTTCTTAGGGGCAGACATAGGGGCAGACATTA
GAATGGTATATCCTTGAAATATATATATATATTGCTGAAATGTAAAAGGTAAGAAAAGTTAGAAAGTAAG
ACGATTGCTAACCACCTATTGGAAAAAACAATAGGTCCTTAAATAATATTGTCAACTTCAAGTATTGTGA
TGCAAGCATTTAGTCATGAACGCTTCTCTATTCTATATGAAAAGCCGGTTCCGGCCTCTCACCTTTCCTT
TTTCTCCCAATTTTTCAGTTGAAAAAGGTATATGCGTCAGGCGACCTCTGAAATTAACAAAAAATTTCCA
GTCATCGAATTTGATTCTGTGCGATAGCGCCCCTGTGTGTTCTCGTTATGTTGAGGAAAAAAATAATGGT
TGCTAAGAGATTCGAACTCTTGCATCTTACGATACCTGAGTATTCCCACAGTTAACTGCGGTCAAGATAT
TTCTTGAATCAGGCGCCTTAGACCGCTCGGCCAAACAACCAATTACTTGTTGAGAAATAGAGTATAATTA
TCCTATAAATATAACGTTTTTGAACACACATGAACAAGGAAGTACAGGACAATTGATTTTGAAGAGAATG
TGGATTTTGATGTAATTGTTGGGATTCCATTTTTAATAAGGCAATAATATTAGGTATGTGGATATACTAG
AAGTTCTCCTCGACCGTCGATATGCGGTGTGAAATACCGCACAGATGCGTAAGGAGAAAATACCGCATCA
GGAAATTGTAAACGTTAATATTTTGTTAAAATTCGCGTTAAATTTTTGTTAAATCAGCTCATTTTTTAAC
CAATAGGCCGAAATCGGCAAAATCCCTTATAAATCAAAAGAATAGACCGAGATAGGGT
[37 nt withheld, positions 5939-5975]
AAAGAACGTGGACTCCAACGTCAAAGG
[49 nt withheld, positions 6003-6051]
T
[91 nt withheld, positions 6053-6143]
G
[124 nt withheld, positions 6145-6268]
CGCGCCATTCGCCATTCAGGCTGCGCAACTGTTGGGAAGGGCGATCGGTGCGGGCCTCTTCGCTATTACG
CCAGCTGGCGAAAGGGGGATGTGCTGCAAGGCGATTAAGTTGGGTAACGCCAGGGTTTTCCCAGTCACGA
CGTTGTAAAACGACGGCCAGTGAGCGCGCGTAATACGACTCACTATAGGGCGAATTGGGTACCGGGCCCC
CCCTCGAGGTCGACGGTATCGATAAGCTTGATATCGAATTCCTGCAGCCCGTATCCCTAACTTCAATGTC
AAAGTTGAAATATTCTCCTTTAGAGCGCTCCATTTCTTCTATGAAGCGTTTTGCGGCAAACTCACCTTCA
ACTGTCATTGGGAATGTCTTATGATGGTTTTTTGGAATTATTATTATCCTACCATCAAGCGTCTGACATT
GCTGCAGATTTCTCCATCTCACTTTATATTTGGTGGCATTTCTACCACTTTTTTCCAACAGTGGTTTGGT
AGGGACCCTGACTGACAATTTATGACCTGCAGTACATTGTAATGCAAGACGCTGATAAACTGTTCTACGC
CTGGGATCTAACCTACCAGGTTCACCTTCAAAAGCTCTGTGTTTGGTTTTTTGCTGTATATTATAGATTT
TCTGATAGCCCTGTGTGACATTTATGACGCGGGCAGCGGAGCCATCTGCGCACATAACGTAAGAGTTAGC
CGTGACGTTTGCGATGTCTTTAATTTCACCGTTAGCCATCAGAATAGTCGTGTTTTCAGAAAGCATGGCA
TGCATATTACCCTGTTATCCCTAGCGGATCTGCCGGTAGAGGTGTGGTCAATAAGAGCGACCTCATACTA
TACCTGAGAAAGCAACCTGACCTACAGGAAAGAGTTACTCAAGAATAAGAATTTTCGTTTTAAAACCTAA
GAGTCACTTTAAAATTTGTATACACTTATTTTTTTTATAACTTATTTAATAATAAAAATCATAAATCATA
AGAAATTCGCTTATTTAGAAGTGGCGCGCCTTATTTGTACAATTCATCAATACCATGGGTAATACCAGCA
GCAGTAACAAATTCTAACAAGACCATGTGATCTCTCTTTTCGTTTGGATCTTTGGATAAGGCAGATTGAT
AGGATAAGTAATGGTTGTCTGGTAACAAGACTGGACCATCACCAATTGGAGTATTTTGTTGATAATGGTC
AGCTAATTGAACACCACCATCTTCAATGTTGTGTCTAATTTTGAAGTTAGCTTTGATACCATTCTTTTGT
TTGTCAGCAGTGATGTAAACATTGTGAGAGTTATAGTTGTATTCCAATTTGTGACCTAAAATGTTACCAT
CTTCTTTAAAATCAATACCTTTTAATTCGATTCTATTAACTAAGGTATCACCTTCAAACTTGACTTCAGC
TCTGGTCTTGTAGTTACCGTCATCTTTGAAAAAAATAGTTCTTTCTTGAACATAACCTTCTGGCATGGCA
GACTTGAAAAAGTCATGTTGTTTCATATGATCTGGGTATCTAGCAAAACATTGCAAACCATAACCTAAAG
TAGTGACTAAGGTTGGCCATGGAACTGGCAATTTACCAGTAGTACAAATCAATTTTAAGGTCAATTTACC
GTAAGTAGCATCACCTTCACCTTCACCGGAGACAGAAAATTTGTGACCATTAACATCACCATCTAATTCA
ACCAAAATTGGGACAACACCAGTGAATAATTCTTCACCTTTAGACATAAAAACCATCTGAGACCCGTCGA
CCTGCAGACTGGCTGTGTATAAGGGAGCCTGACATTTATATTCCCCAGAACATCAGGTTAATGGCGTTTT
TGATGTCATTTTCGCGGTGGCTGAGATCAGCCACTTCTTCCCCGATAACGGAGACCGGCACACTGGCCAT
ATCGGTGGTCATCATGCGCCAGCTTTCATCCCCGATATGCACCACCGGGTAAAGTTCACGGGGGACTTTA
TCTGACAGCAGACGTGCACTGGCCAGGGGGATCACCATCCGTCGCCCGGGCGTGTCAATAATATCACTCT
GTACATCCACAAACAGACGATAACGGCTCTCTCTTTTATAGGTGTAAACCTTAAACTGCATTTCACCAGC
CCCTGTTCTCGTCAGCAAAAGAGCCGTTCATTTCAATAAACCGGGCGACCTCAGCCATCCCTTCCTGATT
TTCCGCTTTCCAGCGTTCGGCACGCAGACGACGGGCTTCATTCTGCATGGTTGTGCTTACCAGACCGGAG
ATATTGACATCATATATGCCTTGAGCAACTGATAGCTGTCGCTGTCAACTGTCACTGTAATACGCTGCTT
CATAGCATACCTCTTTTTGACATACTTCGGGTATACATATCAGTATATATTCTTATACCGCAAAAATCAG
CGCGCAAATACGCATACTGTTATCTGGCTTTTAGTAAGCCGGATCCGGTCTCTAGCCACTGGGATCCTCA
ATTCATCATTTTTTTTTTATTCTTTTTTTTGATTTCGGTTTCTTTGAAATTTTTTTGATTCGGTAATCTC
CGAACAGAAGGAAGAACGAAGGAAGGAGCACAGACTTAGATTGGTATATATACGCATATGTAGTGTTGAA
GAAACATGAAATTGCCCAGTATTCTTAACCCAACTGCACAGAACAAAAACCTGCAGGAAACGAAGATAAA
TCATGTCGAAAGCTACATATAAGGAACGTGCTGCTACTCATCCTAGTCCTGTTGCTGCCAAGCTATTTAA
TATCATGCACGAAAAGCAAACAAACTTGTGTGCTTCATTGGATGTTCGTACCACCAAGGAATTACTGGAG
TTAGTTGAAGCATTAGGTCCCAAAATTTGTTTACTAAAAACACATGTGGATATCTTGACTGATTTTTCCA
TGGAGGGCACAGTTAAGCCGCTAAAGGCATTATCCGCCAAGTACAATTTTTTACTCTTCGAAGACAGAAA
ATTTGCTGACATTGGTAATACAGTCAAATTGCAGTACTCTGCGGGTGTATACAGAATAGCAGAATGGGCA
GACATTACGAATGCACACGGTGTGGTGGGCCCAGGTATTGTTAGCGGTTTGAAGCAGGCGGCAGAAGAAG
TAACAAAGGAACCTAGAGGCCTTTTGATGTTAGCAGAATTGTCATGCAAGGGCTCCCTATCTACTGGAGA
ATATACTAAGGGTACTGTTGACATTGCGAAGAGCGACAAAGATTTTGTTATCGGCTTTATTGCTCAAAGA
GACATGGGTGGAAGAGATGAAGGTTACGATTGGTTGATTATGACACCCGGTGTGGGTTTAGATGACAAGG
GAGACGCATTGGGTCAACAGTATAGAACCGTGGATGATGTGGTATCTACAGGATCTGACATTATTATTGT
TGGAAGAGGACTATTTGCAAAGGGAAGGGATGCTAAGGTAGAGGGTGAACGTTACAGAAAAGCAGGCTGG
GAAGCATATTTGAGAAGATGCGGCCAGCAAAACTAACCCGGGTGCCGGTAGAGGTGTGGTCAATAAGAGC
GACCTCATACTATACCTGAGAAAGCAACCTGACCTACAGGAAAGAGTTACTCAAGAATAAGAATTTTCGT
TTTAAAACCTAAGAGTCACTTTAAAATTTGTATACACTTATTTTTTTTATAACTTATTTAATAATAAAAA
TCATAAATCATAAGAAATTCGCTTATTTAGAAGTGGCGCGCCGGTCCGTTACTTGTACAGCTCGTCCATG
CCGCCGGTGGAGTGGCGGCCCTCGGCGCGTTCGTACTGTTCCACGATGGTGTAGTCCTCGTTGTGGGAGG
TGATGTCCAACTTGATGTTGACGTTGTAGGCGCCGGGCAGCTGCACGGGCTTCTTGGCCTTGTAGGTGGT
CTTGACCTCAGCGTCGTAGTGGCCGCCGTCCTTCAGCTTCAGCCTCTGCTTGATCTCGCCCTTCAGGGCG
CCGTCCTCGGGGTACATCCGCTCGGAGGAGGCCTCCCAGCCCATGGTCTTCTTCTGCATTACGGGGCCGT
CGGAGGGGAAGTTGGTGCCGCGCAGCTTCACCTTGTAGATGAACTCGCCGTCCTGCAGGGAGGAGTCCTG
GGTCACGGTCACCACGCCGCCGTCCTCGAAGTTCATCACGCGCTCCCACTTGAAGCCCTCGGGGAAGGAC
AGCTTCAAGTAGTCGGGGATGTCGGCGGGGTGCTTCACGTAGGCCTTGGAGCCGTACATGAACTGAGGGG
ACAGGATGTCCCAGGCGAAGGGCAGGGGGCCACCCTTGGTCACCTTCAGCTTGGCGGTCTGGGTGCCCTC
GTAGGGGCGGCCCTCGCCCTCGCCCTCGATCTCGAACTCGTGGCCGTTCACGGAGCCCTCCATGTGCACC
TTGAAGCGCATGAACTCCTTGATGATGGCCATGTTATCCTCCTCGCCCTTGCTCACCATGGTACTAGTGT
TTAGTTAATTATAGTTCGTTGACCGTATATTCTAAAAACAAGTACTCCTTAAAAAAAAACCTTGAAGGGA
ATAAACAAGTAGAATAGATAGAGAGAAAAATAGAAAATGCAAGAGAATTTATATATTAGAAAGAGAGAAA
GAAAAATGGAAAAAAAAAAATAGGAAAAGCCAGAAATAGCACTAGAAGGAGCGACACCAGAAAAGAAGGT
GATGGAACCAATTTAGCTATATATAGTTAACTACCGGCTCGATCATCTCTGCCTCCAGCATAGTCGAAGA
AGAATTTTTTTTTTCTTGAGGCTTCTGTCAGCAACTCGTATTTTTTCTTTCTTTTTTGGTGAGCCTAAAA
AGTTCCCACGTTCTCTTGTACGACGCCGTCACAAACAACCTTATGGGTAATTTGTCGCGGTCTGGGTGTA
TAAATGTGTGGGTGCAACATGAATGTACGGAGGTAGTTTGCTGATTGGCGGTCTATAGATACCTTGGTTA
TGGCGCCCTCACAGCCGGCAGGGGAAGCGCCTACGCTTGACATCTACTATATGTAAGTATAGACGT
Features (pLannotate 1.2.2; 30 found; start..end, strand, type, name):
    507..552     -  misc_feature   MCS (fragment): pBluescript multiple cloning site
    565..583     -  promoter       T3 promoter: promoter for bacteriophage T3 RNA polymerase
    626..648     -  protein_bind   lac operator (fragment): The lac repressor binds to the lac operator to inhibit transcription in E. coli. This inhibition can be relieved by adding lactose or isopropyl-β-D-thiogalactopyranoside (IPTG). lac repressor encoded by lacI
    652..682     -  promoter       lac promoter: promoter for the E. coli lac operon
    697..718     -  protein_bind   CAP binding site: CAP binding activates transcription in the presence of cAMP. E. coli catabolite activator protein
    731..823     -  CDS            lacI (fragment): lac repressor; lacI; The lac repressor binds to the lac operator to inhibit transcription in E. coli. This inhibition can be relieved by adding lactose or isopropyl-β-D-thiogalactopyranoside (IPTG).
   1006..1594    -  rep_origin     ori: high-copy-number ColE1/pMB1/pBR322/pUC origin of replication
   1765..2625    -  CDS            AmpR: β-lactamase; bla; confers resistance to ampicillin, carbenicillin, and related antibiotics
   2626..2730    -  promoter       AmpR promoter: bla
   2767..3270    +  misc_feature   CEN/ARS: S. cerevisiae CEN6 centromere fused to an autonomously replicating sequence
   3339..3374    +  CDS            rop (fragment): Rop protein, which maintains plasmids at low copy number; rop
   3476..3526    +  misc_feature   bom (fragment): basis of mobility region from pBR322
   3539..3640    +  CDS            NFS1 (fragment): NFS1_YEAST - Also known as SPL1 From Saccharomyces cerevisiae (strain ATCC 204508 / S288c) (Baker's yeast).
   4002..5096    -  CDS            LEU2: 3-isopropylmalate dehydrogenase, required for leucine biosynthesis; S. cerevisiae LEU2; yeast auxotrophic marker
   5109..5513    -  promoter       LEU2 promoter: S. cerevisiae LEU2
   5653..5730    -  CDS            YO192_YEAST (fragment): Experimental evidence at protein level: Swiss-Prot protein existence level 1. From Saccharomyces cerevisiae (strain ATCC 204508 / S288c) (Baker's yeast).
   5760..5812    +  misc_feature   bom (fragment): basis of mobility region from pBR322
   5813..6268    -  rep_origin     f1 ori (sequence partly withheld): f1 bacteriophage origin of replication; arrow indicates direction of (+) strand synthesis
   6276..6431    -  CDS            lacZα (fragment): LacZα fragment of β-galactosidase; lacZ fragment
   6439..6457    +  promoter       T7 promoter: promoter for bacteriophage T7 RNA polymerase
   6468..7034    -  CDS            HO (fragment): HO_YEAST - Experimental evidence at protein level: Swiss-Prot protein existence level 1. Initiation of mating type interconversion. This protein is a site-specific endonuclease that cleaves a site in the mat locus on chromosome III. The double-strand break is followed by a unidirectional gene conversion event that replaces the information at the mat locus by information copied from either of the two homologous loci (HMR and HML) that reside at the extremity of the chromosome III. Endonuclease expression takes place in late G1 just before cells enter S phase. From Saccharomyces cerevisiae (stra
   7071..7258    -  terminator     ADH1 terminator: S. cerevisiae ADH1; transcription terminator for the S. cerevisiae alcohol dehydrogenase 1 (ADH1) gene
   7279..7995    -  CDS            yeGFP: yeast-enhanced green fluorescent protein codons optimized for translation in S. cerevisiae and C. albicans
   8054..8359    -  CDS            ccdB: CcdB, a bacterial toxin that poisons DNA gyrase; ccdB; Plasmids containing the ccdB gene cannot be propagated in standard E. coli strains.
   8364..8522    -  CDS            ccdA (fragment): CCDA_ECO57 - Also known as H, letA. Experimental evidence at protein level: Swiss-Prot protein existence level 1. Antitoxin component of a type II toxin-antitoxin (TA) system which inhibits the post-segregational killing (PSK) of plasmid-free cells, also referred to as a plasmid addiction system. Binds to and blocks the activity of CcdB; will also remove bound CcdB protein from the CcdB-GyrA complex by forming a CcdA-CcdB complex, a process termed rejuvenation. Functions as a transcriptional corepressor for the ccdAB operon, repression also requires CcdB (By similarity). From Escherichia coli
   8613..8694    -  intron         PDK intron (fragment): pdk; modified pyruvate orthophosphate dikinase intron from Flaveria trinervia 3.0
   8716..8930    +  promoter       URA3 promoter: S. cerevisiae URA3
   8931..9734    +  CDS            URA3: orotidine-5'-phosphate decarboxylase, required for uracil biosynthesis; S. cerevisiae URA3; yeast auxotrophic marker, counterselectable with 5-fluoroorotic acid (5-FOA)
   9743..9930    -  terminator     ADH1 terminator: S. cerevisiae ADH1; transcription terminator for the S. cerevisiae alcohol dehydrogenase 1 (ADH1) gene
   9960..10667   -  CDS            mCherry: mCherry is a basic (constitutively fluorescent) red fluorescent protein published in 2004, derived from Discosoma sp.. It is reported to be a very rapidly-maturing monomer with low acid sensitivity.
