[The description below was written by a language model from this plasmid's Addgene catalogue record and pLannotate feature annotations shown in this document.]
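Description:
pYG026 is a dual-fluorescence promoter-reporter plasmid from the YeastFab parts system for Saccharomyces cerevisiae, built on the pPC047 backbone. It is an E. coli–yeast shuttle vector. A high-copy ColE1/pUC-type origin and an ampicillin resistance gene serve the bacterial side, along with an f1 origin and remnants of a pBluescript-style lac/MCS region flanked by T3 and T7 promoters. A CEN6/ARS element provides centromeric, low-copy maintenance in yeast. The feature table shows two yeast auxotrophic markers, LEU2 and URA3, each with its own promoter. It also shows a fragment of the HO gene next to the reporter region, whose purpose the record does not explain.

The reporter unit is a yeast-optimised fluorescent protein gene followed by an ADH1 terminator. The depositor describes it as YFP (yEVenus), whereas the automated annotation labels it yeGFP. Directly upstream, where a promoter would sit, is a roughly 700 bp ccdB cassette encoding the gyrase-poisoning toxin, accompanied by a ccdA fragment. A candidate promoter is cloned in place of ccdB so that it drives YFP. Plasmids that retain ccdB kill standard strains such as DH5alpha, so only recombinants give colonies, and the parental plasmid must be grown in the ccdB-tolerant strain DB3.1. A separate mCherry gene with its own ADH1 terminator is stated to be driven by the TEF2 promoter, although that promoter is not annotated in the feature table. This constitutive red signal presumably serves as an internal reference against which YFP output can be normalised when comparing promoter strengths. The cloning method used for promoter insertion is not recorded.
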