Addgene plasmid #65328: pYG026
Purpose: reporter plasmids used in YeastFab work, in which promoters could be inserted just upstream YFP(YEVenus) to drive its expression, also contains an mCherry gene driven by TEF2 promoter.
Depositing lab: Junbiao Dai. Depositing organization: Tsinghua University. Publication: YeastFab: the design and construction of standard biological parts for metabolic engineering in Saccharomyces cerevisiae. Guo Y, Dong J, Zhou T, Auxillos J, Li T, Zhang W, Wang L, Shen Y, Luo Y, Zheng Y, Lin J, Chen GQ, Wu Q, Cai Y, Dai J. Nucleic Acids Res. 2015 May 8. pii: gkv464. 10.1093/nar/gkv464 PubMed 25956650.
Backbone
  Vector backbone: pPC047
  Vector type: Unspecified
Growth in bacteria
  Bacterial resistance: Ampicillin, 100 μg/mL
  Growth temperature: 37°C
  Growth strain: DB3.1
  Copy number: High Copy
Gene/Insert
  Gene/Insert name: ccdB
  Insert size (bp): 700
  Cloning method: Unknown
  Sequencing primers: 5′ mCherry-F; 3′ yGFP-R
Terms and licenses: Academic/Nonprofit Terms; Industry Terms: Not Available to Industry
Depositor comments: the ccdB gene was used for screening positive transformants(if inserts failed to replace ccdB, cells would not grow in DH5alpha)
How to cite: pYG026 was a gift from Junbiao Dai (Addgene plasmid # 65328 ; http://n2t.net/addgene:65328 ; RRID:Addgene_65328)
