>Addgene plasmid #65328 | pYG026 | addgene partial sequence | sequence record 137438 | mCherry-F 5'-ccccgtaatgcagaagaaga-3'
GGGCGAGATCAAGCAGAGGCTGAAGCTGAAGGACGGCGGCCACTACGACGCTGAGGTCAAGACCACCTAC
AAGGCCAAGAAGCCCGTGCAGCTGCCCGGCGCCTACAACGTCAACATCAAGTTGGACATCACCTCCCACA
ACGAGGACTACACCATCGTGGAACAGTACGAACGCGCCGAGGGCCGCCACTCCACCGGCGGCATGGACGA
GCTGTACAAGTAACGGACCGGCGCGCCACTTCTAAATAAGCGAATTTCTTATGATTTATGATTTTTATTA
TTAAATAAGTTATAAAAAAAATAAGTGTATACAAATTTTAAAGTGACTCTTAGGTTTTAAAACGAAAATT
CTTATTCTTGAGTAACTCTTTCCTGTAGGTCAGGTTGCTTTCTCAGGTATAGTATGAGGTCGCTCTTATT
GACCACACCTCTACCGGCACCCGGGTTAGTTTTGCTGGCCGCATCTTCTCAAATATGCTTCCCAGCCTGC
TTTTCTGTAACGTTCACCCTCTACCTTAGCATCCCTTCCCTTTGCAAATAGTCCTCTTCCAACAATAATA
ATGTCAGATCCTGTAGATACCACATCATCCACGGTTCTATACTGTTGACCCAATGCGTCTCCCTTGTCAT
CTAAACCCACACCGGGTGTCATAATCAACCAATCGTAACCTTCATCTCTTCCACCCATGTCTCTTTGAGC
AATAA
