>Addgene plasmid #65328 | pYG026 | addgene partial sequence | sequence record 137538 | yGFP-R 5'-GCATCACCTTCACCTTCACC-3'
ACCAAAATTGGGACAACACCAGTGAATAATTCTTCACCTTTAGACATAAAAACCATCTGAGACCCGTCGA
CCTGCAGACTGGCTGTGTATAAGGGAGCCTGACATTTATATTCCCCAGAACATCAGGTTAATGGCGTTTT
TGATGTCATTTTCGCGGTGGCTGAGATCAGCCACTTCTTCCCCGATAACGGAGACCGGCACACTGGCCAT
ATCGGTGGTCATCATGCGCCAGCTTTCATCCCCGATATGCACCACCGGGTAAAGTTCACGGGGGACTTTA
TCTGACAGCAGACGTGCACTGGCCAGGGGGATCACCATCCGTCGCCCGGGCGTGTCAATAATATCACTCT
GTACATCCACAAACAGACGATAACGGCTCTCTCTTTTATAGGTGTAAACCTTAAACTGCATTTCACCAGC
CCCTGTTCTCGTCAGCAAAAGAGCCGTTCATTTCAATAAACCGGGCGACCTCAGCCATCCCTTCCTGATT
TTCCGCTTTCCAGCGTTCGGCACGCAGACGACGGGCTTCATTCTGCATGGTTGTGCTTACCAGACCGGAG
ATATTGACATCATATATGCCTTGAGCAACTGATAGCTGTCGCTGTCAACTGTCACTGTAATACGCTGCTT
CATAGCATACCTCTTTTTGACATACTTCGGGTATACATATCAGTATATATTCTTATACCGCAA
